>Addgene plasmid #17340 | pHA-HHARI | addgene partial sequence | sequence record 23280 | CMV-F 5'-CGCAAATGGGCGGTAGGCGTG-3'
GCTCTCTGGCTACTAGAGACCCACTGCTTACTGGCTTATCGAAATTAATACGACTCACTATAGGGAGACC
CAAGCTGGAGACCATGTACCCATACGACGTCCCAGACTACGCTGGAAGCTTGATGGACTCGGACGAGGGC
TACAACTACGAGTTCGACGAGGACGAGGAGTGCAGTGAGGAGGACAGCGGCGCCGAGGAGGAGGAGGACG
AAGACGACGACGAGCCGGACGATGATACCCTGGATCTGGGCGAGGTGGAGCTGGTGGAGCCCGGGCTGGG
CGTCGGCGGCGGCGGCGGTGGTGGTGGCGGGCCGGGGCATGAGCAGGAGGAGGATTACCGCTACGAGGTG
CTCACGGCCGAGCAGATTCTACAACACATGGTGGAATGTATCCGGGAGGTCAACGAGGTCATCCAGAATC
CAGCAACTATCACAAGAATACTCCTTAGCCACTTCAATTGGGATAAAGAGAAGCTAATGGAAAGGTACTT
TGATGGAAACCTGGAGAAGCTCTTTGCTGAGTGTCATGTAATTAATCCAAGTAAAAAGTCTCGAACACGC
CAGATGAATACAAGGTCATCAGCACAGGATATGCCTTGTCAGATCTGCTACTTGAACTACCCTAACTCGT
ATTTCACTGGCCTTGAATGTGGACATAAGTTTTGTATG
