>Addgene plasmid #17340 | pHA-HHARI | addgene partial sequence | sequence record 100414 | hARIH1-F 5'-TAATACGACTCACTATAGG-3'
CATCGACGTCCCAGACTACGCTGGAAGCTTGATGGACTCGGACGAGGGCTACAACTACGAGTTCGACGAG
GACGAGGAGTGCAGTGAGGAGGACAGCGGCGCCGAGGAGGAGGAGGACGAAGACGACGACGAGCCGGACG
ATGATACCCTGGATCTGGGCGAGGTGGAGCTGGTGGAGCCCGGGCTGGGCGTCGGCGGCGGCGGCGGTGG
TGGTGGCGGGCCGGGGCATGAGCAGGAGGAGGATTACCGCTACGAGGTGCTCACGGCCGAGCAGATTCTA
CAACACATGGTGGAATGTATCCGGGAGGTCAACGAGGTCATCCAGAATCCAGCAACTATCACAAGAATAC
TCCTTAGCCACTTCAATTGGGATAAAGAGAAGCTAATGGAAAGGTACTTTGATGGAAACCTGGAGAAGCT
CTTTGCTGAGTGTCATGTAATTAATCCAAGTAAAAAGTCTCGAACACGCCAGATGAATACAAGGTCATCA
GCACAGGATATGCCTTGTCAGATCTGCTACTTGAACTACCCTAACTCGTATTTCACTGGCCTTGAATGTG
GACATAAGTTTTGTATGCAGTGCTGGAGTGAATATTTAACTACCAAAATAATGGAAGAAGGCATGGGTCA
GACTATTTCGTGTCCTGCTCATGGTTGTGATATCTTAGTGGATGACAACACAGTTATGCGCCTGATCACA
GATTCAAAAGTTAAATTAAAGTATCAGCATTTAATAACAAATAGCTTTGTAGAGTGCAATCGACTGTTAA
AGTGGTGTCCTGCCCCAGATTGCCACCATGTTGTTAAAGTCCAATATCCTGATGCTAAACCTGTTCGCTG
CAAATGTGGGCGCCAATTTTGCTTTA
