[The description below was written by a language model from this plasmid's Addgene catalogue record.]
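Description:
pHA-HHARI is a mammalian expression plasmid built on pcDNA3-HA, a derivative of pcDNA3 of about 5.4 kb (without insert) that supplies an HA epitope tag upstream of the cloning site. It is maintained in E. coli as a high-copy plasmid under ampicillin selection. It also carries a neomycin resistance marker, so transfected mammalian cells can be selected with G418 to obtain stable lines if required.

The insert is human HHARI, the product of the ARIH1 gene (also known as ARI, HARI or UBCH7BP), an Ariadne-family RING-between-RING ubiquitin ligase known for binding the E2 enzyme UbcH7. The coding sequence was cloned between HindIII and XhoI sites, both of which remain intact, placing it in frame behind the backbone-encoded tag so that the protein is expressed with an N-terminal HA epitope. The record does not explicitly name the promoter. However, the pcDNA3 backbone and the listed CMV forward sequencing primer are consistent with expression from the CMV immediate-early promoter typical of this vector family. No feature table is provided and the insert size is not stated, so other backbone elements cannot be confirmed from the record.

The HA tag allows detection and immunoprecipitation of HHARI with anti-HA antibodies in transiently or stably transfected cells. The plasmid is associated with a study of ISG15 modification of the cap-binding protein 4EHP, which suggests use in overexpression and co-expression experiments examining protein modification and protein interactions in mammalian cells, although the record does not spell out its specific role.
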