Addgene plasmid #17340: pHA-HHARI
Depositing lab: Dong-Er Zhang. Publication: ISG15 modification of the eIF4E cognate 4EHP enhances cap structure-binding activity of 4EHP. Okumura F, Zou W, Zhang DE. Genes Dev. 2007 Feb 1. 21(3):255-60. 10.1101/gad.1521607 PubMed 17289916.
Backbone
  Vector backbone: pcDNA3-HA
  Backbone size w/o insert (bp): 5400
  Vector type: Mammalian Expression
  Selectable markers: Neomycin (select with G418)
Growth in bacteria
  Bacterial resistance: Ampicillin, 100 μg/mL
  Growth temperature: 37°C
  Growth strain: DH5alpha
  Copy number: High Copy
Gene/Insert
  Gene/Insert name: HHARI
  Species: H. sapiens (human)
  Entrez Gene: ARIH1 (a.k.a. ARI, HARI, HHARI, UBCH7BP)
  Tag / fusion protein: HA (N terminal on backbone)
  Cloning method: Restriction Enzyme; 5′ cloning site HindIII (not destroyed); 3′ cloning site XhoI (not destroyed)
  Sequencing primers: 5′ CMV-F
Terms and licenses: Academic/Nonprofit Terms; Industry Terms: Not Available to Industry
How to cite: pHA-HHARI was a gift from Dong-Er Zhang (Addgene plasmid # 17340)
